Addgene plasmid #184509: pCI pHluorin Syt8
Purpose: Mammalian expression of Synaptotagmin 8 with pH-sensitive fluorescent protein
Depositing lab: Edwin Chapman. Depositing organization: University of Wisconsin, Madison. Publication: Axonal and dendritic synaptotagmin isoforms revealed by a pHluorin-syt functional screen. Dean C, Dunning FM, Liu H, Bomba-Warczak E, Martens H, Bharat V, Ahmed S, Chapman ER. Mol Biol Cell. 2012 May;23(9):1715-27. doi: 10.1091/mbc.E11-08-0707. Epub 2012 Mar 7. PubMed 22398727.
Backbone
  Vector backbone: pCI
  Backbone manufacturer: Promega
  Backbone size w/o insert (bp): 4006
  Vector type: Mammalian Expression
Growth in bacteria
  Bacterial resistance: Ampicillin, 100 μg/mL
  Growth temperature: 37°C
  Growth strain: DH5alpha
  Copy number: High Copy
Gene/Insert
  Gene/Insert name: Synaptotagmin 8
  Species: M. musculus (mouse)
  Insert size (bp): 2028
  Entrez Gene: Syt8 (a.k.a. MGC124104, MGC124105)
  Tag / fusion protein: Super Ecliptic pHluorin (N terminal on backbone)
  Cloning method: Unknown
Resource information
  A portion of this plasmid was derived from a plasmid made by: Mitsunori Fukuda, Tohoku University
Terms and licenses: Academic/Nonprofit Terms; Industry Terms: Not Available to Industry
Depositor comments: The first codon of the Synpatotagmin has been removed
How to cite: pCI pHluorin Syt8 was a gift from Edwin Chapman (Addgene plasmid # 184509 ; http://n2t.net/addgene:184509 ; RRID:Addgene_184509)
