[The description below was written by a language model from this plasmid's Addgene catalogue record and pLannotate feature annotations shown in this document.]
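Description:
pCI pHluorin Syt8 is a mammalian expression plasmid built on the Promega pCI backbone and carrying mouse synaptotagmin 8 (Syt8) fused at its N-terminus to superecliptic pHluorin, a pH-sensitive GFP variant. It is propagated in E. coli as a high-copy plasmid through a ColE1/pUC-type origin and selected with ampicillin via the β-lactamase gene and its native promoter. An f1 origin is also present, which permits single-stranded DNA production. Short annotated fragments of lacZα, bom, rop and SV40 large T antigen appear to be backbone remnants rather than functional elements. No mammalian selection marker is annotated, which fits transient transfection.

Expression is driven by the human CMV immediate-early enhancer and promoter, followed by the pCI chimeric β-globin/immunoglobulin intron, which generally improves transcript processing and expression. A T7 promoter and a Xenopus β-globin 5'-UTR translational enhancer lie upstream of the coding region, and an SV40 polyadenylation signal lies downstream of it. The annotated coding region begins with a bovine prolactin signal sequence, followed by superecliptic pHluorin and then Syt8, whose first codon was removed according to the depositor. The signal sequence presumably directs the N-terminal pHluorin across the membrane so that it sits in the vesicle lumen. There it is quenched at acidic pH and becomes brightly fluorescent when exocytosis exposes it to the neutral extracellular medium. The construct therefore reports the localisation, exocytosis and recycling of Syt8-bearing organelles in live cells. The associated publication used such pHluorin-synaptotagmin fusions in a functional screen comparing axonal and dendritic isoforms.
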