Features (pLannotate 1.2.2; 17 found; start..end, strand, type, name):
    140..517     +  enhancer       CMV enhancer: human cytomegalovirus immediate early enhancer
    519..718     +  promoter       CMV promoter: human cytomegalovirus (CMV) immediate early promoter
    857..989     +  intron         chimeric intron: chimera between introns from human β-globin and immunoglobulin heavy chain genes
   1034..1052    +  promoter       T7 promoter: promoter for bacteriophage T7 RNA polymerase
   1076..1118    +  5'UTR          Xenopus globin 5'-UTR: translational enhancer from the 5'-UTR of the major beta-globin gene of Xenopus laevis
   1127..1216    +  CDS            prolactin signal sequence: signal sequence from bovine prolactin
   1235..1945    +  CDS            superecliptic pHluorin: pH-sensitive mutant of green fluorescent protein (Ng et al., 2002) excited strongly by blue light at neutral pH but minimally fluorescent at acidic pH
   1988..3151    +  CDS            Syt8: SYT8_MOUSE - Experimental evidence at protein level: Swiss-Prot protein existence level 1. Involved in the trafficking and exocytosis of secretory vesicles in non-neuronal tissues. Mediates Ca(2+)-regulation of exocytosis acrosomal reaction in sperm. May mediate Ca(2+)-regulation of exocytosis in insulin secreted cells. From Mus musculus (Mouse).
   3178..3299    -  polyA_signal   SV40 poly(A) signal: SV40 polyadenylation signal
   3322..3390    -  CDS            large T antigen (fragment): large T antigen from SV40 (simian virus 40)
   3409..3476    +  CDS            lacZα (fragment): LacZα fragment of β-galactosidase; lacZ fragment
   3480..3908    +  rep_origin     f1 ori (sequence partly withheld): f1 bacteriophage origin of replication; arrow indicates direction of (+) strand synthesis
   3936..4035    -  misc_feature   bom (fragment): basis of mobility region from pBR322
   4137..4172    -  CDS            rop (fragment): Rop protein, which maintains plasmids at low copy number; rop
   4267..4371    +  promoter       AmpR promoter: bla
   4372..5232    +  CDS            AmpR: β-lactamase; bla; confers resistance to ampicillin, carbenicillin, and related antibiotics
   5403..5991    +  rep_origin     ori: high-copy-number ColE1/pMB1/pBR322/pUC origin of replication
>Addgene plasmid #184509 | pCI pHluorin Syt8 | addgene full sequence | sequence record 391948 | Addgene NGS Result
TCAATATTGGCCATTAGCCATATTATTCATTGGTTATATAGCATAAATCAATATTGGCTATTGGCCATTG
CATACGTTGTATCTATATCATAATATGTACATTTATATTGGCTCATGTCCAATATGACCGCCATGTTGGC
ATTGATTATTGACTAGTTATTAATAGTAATCAATTACGGGGTCATTAGTTCATAGCCCATATATGGAGTT
CCGCGTTACATAACTTACGGTAAATGGCCCGCCTGGCTGACCGCCCAACGACCCCCGCCCATTGACGTCA
ATAATGACGTATGTTCCCATAGTAACGCCAATAGGGACTTTCCATTGACGTCAATGGGTGGAGTATTTAC
GGTAAACTGCCCACTTGGCAGTACATCAAGTGTATCATATGCCAAGTCCGCCCCCTATTGACGTCAATGA
CGGTAAATGGCCCGCCTGGCATTATGCCCAGTACATGACCTTACGGGACTTTCCTACTTGGCAGTACATC
TACGTATTAGTCATCGCTATTACCATGGTGATGCGGTTTTGGCAGTACACCAATGGGCGTGGATAGCGGT
TTGACTCACGGGGATTTCCAAGTCTCCACCCCATTGACGTCAATGGGAGTTTGTTTTGGCACCAAAATCA
ACGGGACTTTCCAAAATGTCGTAATAACCCCGCCCCGTTGACGCAAATGGGCGGTAGGCGTGTACGGTGG
GAGGTCTATATAAGCAGAGCTCGTTTAGTGAACCGTCAGATCACTAGAAGCTTTATTGCGGTAGTTTATC
ACAGTTAAATTGCTAACGCAGTCAGTGCTTCTGACACAACAGTCTCGAACTTAAGCTGCAGAAGTTGGTC
GTGAGGCACTGGGCAGGTAAGTATCAAGGTTACAAGACAGGTTTAAGGAGACCAATAGAAACTGGGCTTG
TCGAGACAGAGAAGACTCTTGCGTTTCTGATAGGCACCTATTGGTCTTACTGACATCCACTTTGCCTTTC
TCTCCACAGGTGTCCACTCCCAGTTCAATTACAGCTCTTAAGGCTAGAGTACTTAATACGACTCACTATA
GGCTAGCCTCGAGAATTCGATATCGCTTGTTCTTTTTGCAGAAGCTCAGAATAAACGCTCAACTTTGGCA
GATACCATGGACAGCAAAGGTTCGTCGCAGAAAGGGTCCCGCCTGCTCCTGCTGCTGGTGGTGTCAAATC
TACTCTTGTGCCAGGGTGTGGTCTCCGATATCGGTACCACGCGTAGTAAAGGCGAAGAACTTTTCACTGG
AGTTGTCCCAATTCTTGTTGAATTAGATGGTGATGTTAATGGGCACAAATTTTCTGTCAGTGGAGAGGGT
GAAGGTGATGCAACATACGGAAAACTTACCCTTAAATTTATTTGCACTACTGGAAAACTACCTGTTCCTT
GGCCAACACTTGTCACTACTTTAACTTATGGTGTTCAATGCTTTTCAAGATACCCAGATCATATGAAACG
GCATGACTTTTTCAAGAGTGCCATGCCCGAAGGTTATGTACAGGAAAGAACTATATTTTTCAAAGATGAC
GGGAACTACAAGACACGTGCTGAAGTCAAGTTTGAAGGTGATACCCTTGTTAATAGAATCGAGTTAAAAG
GTATTGATTTTAAAGAAGATGGAAACATTCTTGGACACAAATTGGAATACAACTATAACGATCACCAGGT
GTACATCATGGCAGACAAACAAAAGAATGGAATCAAAGCTAACTTCAAAATTAGACACAACATTGAAGAT
GGAGGCGTTCAACTAGCAGACCATTATCAACAAAATACTCCAATTGGCGATGGGCCCGTCCTTTTACCAG
ACAACCATTACCTGTTTACAACTTCTACTCTTTCGAAAGATCCCAACGAAAAGAGAGACCACATGGTCCT
TCTTGAGTTTGTAACAGCTGCTGGGATTACACATGGCATGGATGAACTATACAAAGAATTCTCAGGCGGA
AGCGGAGGCTCCGGCGGGAGCGGCGGAAAGATGGGGCACGCCTTAAACCCCTTCAGCACCTCTGCCCCAC
TTGATGCCACAGCTGGGCCCAGTCTCATCCCAGACCTCATCACCAGGATCCCCTGGCCTCGCTGGACCCT
CTTTATCGCCATCCTTGCTGCTGGAGTCCTCTTAGTCTCCTGTTTGCTCTGTGTCATCTGTTGCTATTGC
CACCGCCATCGCCACAGGAAGCAACCCAAGGATAAAGAAACTGTGGGCCTGGGCAGTGCCCGTAATAGCA
CCACTACTCACCTGGTTCAACCAGATGTGGACTGCCTAGAACCCTGCTCTGGAGGGGACCAACAGTGGGG
TCGACTCCTGCTGTCACTAGAGTATGATTTTGGAAGCCAGGAGATTAGAGTGGGCCTGAGGCAGGCTGGA
AACCTGAAGGCTGAGGGCACAGCAGACCCCTACGCCTGGGTCAGTGTGTCCACCCAGTCTGGGAGAAGAC
ATGAGACAAAGGTGCACCGAGGGACGCTCTCTCCCATGTTTGAAGAGACATGCTGCTTTCTGGTCCCACC
AGCAGAGCTGCCCAAAGCCACTCTGAAGGTGCAGCTGTGGGACTTCAAGCGGTTTTCAGAACACGAGCCA
CTGGGTGAGCTCCAACTACCCCTGGGCACCGTGGACCTTCAACATGTCCTGGAGAGCTGGTACCAGCTAG
GCCCTCCAGGGACCACTGAGCCTGAGCAGATGGGGGAGCTGTGCTTCTCACTACGCTACGTGCCCAGCTC
AGGCAGCCTGACTGTGGTTGTACTGGAGGCTCGGGGTCTGAATCCGGGGCTTGCAGAGGCCTACGTGAAG
ATCCAGCTTATGTTAAACCAGAGAAAATGGAAGAAGAGCAAAACATCCTCCAAGAAAGGCACGACTACCC
CCTACTTCAACGAGGCCTTCGTCTTCCTGGTTCCCGTTAGCCAGCTCCAGAGTGTGGACCTGGTGCTGGC
TGTCTGGGCCCGTGGTCTGCAGCTCCGGACTGAGCCTGTGGGCAAAGTGCTGCTGGGTTCCCGGGCTTCT
GGCCAACCCCTACAGCACTGGGCAGACATGCTGGCCCATGCTCGGCGGCCCATCGCCCAGTGGCACCACC
TGCGGTCCCCCAGGGAAGTGGATCGTGTTCTGGCCCTGCAGCCTCGCCTTCCCCTGCTTAGGCCTCGCTC
CTGAGCGGCCGCTTCGAGCAGACATGATAAGATACATTGATGAGTTTGGACAAACCACAACTAGAATGCA
GTGAAAAAAATGCTTTATTTGTGAAATTTGTGATGCTATTGCTTTATTTGTAACCATTATAAGCTGCAAT
AAACAAGTTAACAACAACAATTGCATTCATTTTATGTTTCAGGTTCAGGGGGAGATGTGGGAGGTTTTTT
AAAGCAAGTAAAACCTCTACAAATGTGGTAAAATCGATAAGGATCCGGGCTGGCGTAATAGCGAAGAGGC
CCGCACCGATCGCCCTTCCCAACAGTTGCGCAGCCTGAATGGCGAATGG
[124 nt withheld, positions 3480-3603]
C
[91 nt withheld, positions 3605-3695]
A
[49 nt withheld, positions 3697-3745]
CCTTTGACGTTGGAGTCCACGTTCTTT
[37 nt withheld, positions 3773-3809]
ACCCTATCTCGGTCTATTCTTTTGATTTATAAGGGATTTTGCCGATTTCGGCCTATTGGTTAAAAAATGA
GCTGATTTAACAAAAATTTAACGCGAATTTTAACAAAATATTAACGCTTACAATTTCCTGATGCGGTATT
TTCTCCTTACGCATCTGTGCGGTATTTCACACCGCATATGGTGCACTCTCAGTACAATCTGCTCTGATGC
CGCATAGTTAAGCCAGCCCCGACACCCGCCAACACCCGCTGACGCGCCCTGACGGGCTTGTCTGCTCCCG
GCATCCGCTTACAGACAAGCTGTGACCGTCTCCGGGAGCTGCATGTGTCAGAGGTTTTCACCGTCATCAC
CGAAACGCGCGAGACGAAAGGGCCTCGTGATACGCCTATTTTTATAGGTTAATGTCATGATAATAATGGT
TTCTTAGACGTCAGGTGGCACTTTTCGGGGAAATGTGCGCGGAACCCCTATTTGTTTATTTTTCTAAATA
CATTCAAATATGTATCCGCTCATGAGACAATAACCCTGATAAATGCTTCAATAATATTGAAAAAGGAAGA
GTATGAGTATTCAACATTTCCGTGTCGCCCTTATTCCCTTTTTTGCGGCATTTTGCCTTCCTGTTTTTGC
TCACCCAGAAACGCTGGTGAAAGTAAAAGATGCTGAAGATCAGTTGGGTGCACGAGTGGGTTACATCGAA
CTGGATCTCAACAGCGGTAAGATCCTTGAGAGTTTTCGCCCCGAAGAACGTTTTCCAATGATGAGCACTT
TTAAAGTTCTGCTATGTGGCGCGGTATTATCCCGTATTGACGCCGGGCAAGAGCAACTCGGTCGCCGCAT
ACACTATTCTCAGAATGACTTGGTTGAGTACTCACCAGTCACAGAAAAGCATCTTACGGATGGCATGACA
GTAAGAGAATTATGCAGTGCTGCCATAACCATGAGTGATAACACTGCGGCCAACTTACTTCTGACAACGA
TCGGAGGACCGAAGGAGCTAACCGCTTTTTTGCACAACATGGGGGATCATGTAACTCGCCTTGATCGTTG
GGAACCGGAGCTGAATGAAGCCATACCAAACGACGAGCGTGACACCACGATGCCTGTAGCAATGGCAACA
ACGTTGCGCAAACTATTAACTGGCGAACTACTTACTCTAGCTTCCCGGCAACAATTAATAGACTGGATGG
AGGCGGATAAAGTTGCAGGACCACTTCTGCGCTCGGCCCTTCCGGCTGGCTGGTTTATTGCTGATAAATC
TGGAGCCGGTGAGCGTGGGTCTCGCGGTATCATTGCAGCACTGGGGCCAGATGGTAAGCCCTCCCGTATC
GTAGTTATCTACACGACGGGGAGTCAGGCAACTATGGATGAACGAAATAGACAGATCGCTGAGATAGGTG
CCTCACTGATTAAGCATTGGTAACTGTCAGACCAAGTTTACTCATATATACTTTAGATTGATTTAAAACT
TCATTTTTAATTTAAAAGGATCTAGGTGAAGATCCTTTTTGATAATCTCATGACCAAAATCCCTTAACGT
GAGTTTTCGTTCCACTGAGCGTCAGACCCCGTAGAAAAGATCAAAGGATCTTCTTGAGATCCTTTTTTTC
TGCGCGTAATCTGCTGCTTGCAAACAAAAAAACCACCGCTACCAGCGGTGGTTTGTTTGCCGGATCAAGA
GCTACCAACTCTTTTTCCGAAGGTAACTGGCTTCAGCAGAGCGCAGATACCAAATACTGTTCTTCTAGTG
TAGCCGTAGTTAGGCCACCACTTCAAGAACTCTGTAGCACCGCCTACATACCTCGCTCTGCTAATCCTGT
TACCAGTGGCTGCTGCCAGTGGCGATAAGTCGTGTCTTACCGGGTTGGACTCAAGACGATAGTTACCGGA
TAAGGCGCAGCGGTCGGGCTGAACGGGGGGTTCGTGCACACAGCCCAGCTTGGAGCGAACGACCTACACC
GAACTGAGATACCTACAGCGTGAGCTATGAGAAAGCGCCACGCTTCCCGAAGGGAGAAAGGCGGACAGGT
ATCCGGTAAGCGGCAGGGTCGGAACAGGAGAGCGCACGAGGGAGCTTCCAGGGGGAAACGCCTGGTATCT
TTATAGTCCTGTCGGGTTTCGCCACCTCTGACTTGAGCGTCGATTTTTGTGATGCTCGTCAGGGGGGCGG
AGCCTATGGAAAAACGCCAGCAACGCGGCCTTTTTACGGTTCCTGGCCTTTTGCTGGCCTTTTGCTCACA
TGGCTCGACAGATCT
